Addgene plasmid #244817: pADH100Cau
Purpose: Modified plasmid from pADH100 to perform HIS-FLP CRISPR in Candidozyma auris
Depositing lab: Patrick Van Dijck. Depositing organization: Katholieke Universiteit Leuven. Publication: A comparative evaluation of CRISPR-Cas9 allele editing systems in Candida auris: challenging research in a challenging bug. Sofras D, Carolus H, Subotic A, Romero CL, Ennis CL, Hernday AD, Nobile CJ, Rybak JM, Van Dijck P. bioRxiv [Preprint]. 2025 Jan 11:2025.01.09.632232. doi: 10.1101/2025.01.09.632232. PubMed 39829791.
Backbone
  Vector backbone: pADH100
  Backbone manufacturer: Namkha Nguyen
  Backbone size w/o insert (bp): 932
  Total vector size (bp): 5047
  Modifications to backbone: Replaced the sequence of SNR52promoter and HIS1terminator with the respective sequences from C. auris
  Vector type: Yeast Expression, CRISPR
  Selectable markers: Nourseothricin
Growth in bacteria
  Bacterial resistance: Ampicillin, 100 μg/mL
  Growth temperature: 37°C
  Growth strain: DH5alpha
  Growth instructions: 100µg/mL Ampicillin
  Copy number: Unknown
Gene/Insert
  Gene/Insert name: SNR52p from C. auris
  gRNA/shRNA sequence: GAGACGGAATTCCGTCTC - replaceable by PCR
  Species: C. auris
  Promoter: SNR52p
  Tag / fusion protein: NAT resistance gene second half; HIS1 terminator from C. auris
  Cloning method: Gibson Cloning
  Sequencing primers: 5′ ACAGACTCAATCAACGAAG
Terms and licenses: Academic/Nonprofit Terms; Industry Terms: Not Available to Industry
Depositor comments: Please visit https://doi.org/10.1101/2025.01.09.632232 for bioRxiv preprint.
How to cite: pADH100Cau was a gift from Patrick Van Dijck (Addgene plasmid # 244817 ; http://n2t.net/addgene:244817 ; RRID:Addgene_244817)
