[The description below was written by a language model from this plasmid's Addgene catalogue record and pLannotate feature annotations shown in this document.]
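Description:
pADH100Cau is a yeast CRISPR plasmid of about 5 kb derived from pADH100 and adapted for HIS-FLP CRISPR-Cas9 genome editing in Candidozyma (Candida) auris. In E. coli it is maintained through a high-copy ColE1/pUC-type origin and selected with ampicillin via the β-lactamase gene and its native promoter. The record lists nourseothricin as the fungal selectable marker, but the plasmid carries only part of that marker. The catalogue describes a "second half" of the NAT resistance gene, and the feature table correspondingly annotates a fragment of a streptothricin acetyltransferase coding sequence, followed by a partial Ashbya gossypii TEF terminator. No yeast replication origin or Cas9 gene is annotated, which is consistent with a plasmid that supplies the guide RNA portion of a multi-part integrating cassette rather than a stand-alone expression vector.

The payload is a guide RNA expression unit. The SNR52 promoter, a Pol III-type promoter commonly used for sgRNA transcription in yeasts, was replaced with the C. auris version. It drives a placeholder spacer that the record says can be exchanged by PCR, joined to the Streptococcus pyogenes Cas9 gRNA scaffold. The HIS1 terminator region was likewise swapped for the C. auris sequence, presumably to provide homology for targeting the HIS1 locus, although the record does not spell this out. Neither the SNR52 promoter nor the HIS1 sequence is picked up by the automated annotation. A minimal FRT site downstream of the scaffold supports FLP-mediated excision, consistent with removal of the integrated cassette and marker after editing. The construct was deposited alongside a study comparing CRISPR-Cas9 allele editing systems in C. auris.
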