Features (pLannotate 1.2.2; 7 found; start..end, strand, type, name):
    124..984     -  CDS            AmpR: β-lactamase; bla; confers resistance to ampicillin, carbenicillin, and related antibiotics
    985..1089    -  promoter       AmpR promoter: bla
   1207..1728    +  CDS            sta (fragment): STA_STRLA - Experimental evidence at protein level: Swiss-Prot protein existence level 1. Involved in resistance to streptothricin, a broad-spectrum antibiotic produced by streptomycetes. Detoxifies streptothricin via acetylation of the beta amino group of the first beta-lysyl moiety of streptothricin. From Streptomyces lavendulae.
   1746..1930    +  terminator     TEF terminator (fragment): Ashbya gossypii TEF terminator
   2505..2580    +  misc_RNA       gRNA scaffold: guide RNA scaffold for the Streptococcus pyogenes CRISPR/Cas9 system
   2660..2693    -  protein_bind   FRT (minimal): supports FLP-mediated excision but not integration (Turan and Bode, 2011) FLP recombinase from the Saccharomyces cerevisiae 2μ plasmid
   4414..5002    -  rep_origin     ori: high-copy-number ColE1/pMB1/pBR322/pUC origin of replication
>Addgene plasmid #244817 | pADH100Cau | addgene full sequence | sequence record 494102 | Addgene NGS Result
AAACTCACGTTAAGGGATTTTGGTCATGAGATTATCAAAAAGGATCTTCACCTAGATCCTTTTAAATTAA
AAATGAAGTTTTAAATCAATCTAAAGTATATATGAGTAAACTTGGTCTGACAGTTACCAATGCTTGATCA
GTGAGGCACCTATCTCAGCGATCTGTCTATTTCGTTCATCCATAGTTGCCTGACTCCCCGTCGTGTAGAT
AACTACGATACGGGAGGGCTTACCATCTGGCCCCAGTGCTGCAATGATACCGCGAGACCCACGCTCACCG
GCTCCAGATTTATCAGCAATAAACCAGCCAGCCGGAAGGGCCGAGCGCAGAAGTGGTCCTGCAACTTTAT
CCGCCTCCATCCAGTCTATTAATTGTTGCCGGGAAGCTAGAGTAAGTAGTTCGCCAGTTAATAGTTTGCG
CAACGTTGTTGCCATTGCTACAGGCATCGTGGTGTCACGCTCGTCGTTTGGTATGGCTTCATTCAGCTCC
GGTTCCCAACGATCAAGGCGAGTTACATGATCCCCCATGTTGTGCAAAAAAGCGGTTAGCTCCTTCGGTC
CTCCGATCGTTGTCAGAAGTAAGTTGGCCGCAGTGTTATCACTCATGGTTATGGCAGCACTGCATAATTC
TCTTACTGTCATGCCATCCGTAAGATGCTTTTCTGTGACTGGTGAGTACTCAACCAAGTCATTCTGAGAA
TAGTGTATGCGGCGACCGAGTTGCTCTTGCCCGGCGTCAATACGGGATAATACCGCGCCACATAGCAGAA
CTTTAAAAGTGCTCATCATTGGAAAACGTTCTTCGGGGCGAAAACTCTCAAGGATCTTACCGCTGTTGAG
ATCCAGTTCGATGTAACCCACTCGTGCACCCAACTGATCTTCAGCATCTTTTACTTTCACCAGCGTTTCT
GGGTGAGCAAAAACAGGAAGGCAAAATGCCGCAAAAAAGGGAATAAGGGCGACACGGAAATGTTGAATAC
TCATACTCTTCCTTTTTCAATATTATTGAAGCATTTATCAGGGTTATTGTCTCATGAGCGGATACATATT
TGAATGTATTTAGAAAAATAAACAAATAGGGGTTCCGCGCACATTTCCCCGAAAAGTGCCACCTGACGTC
TAAGAAACCATTATTATCATGACATTAACCTATAAAAATAGGCGTATCACGAGGCCCTTTGACGGCACGG
CCACGCGTTTAAACCGCCAGGTGATGCTGAAGCTATTGAAGCTTTGGATGGTTCTTTCACTACCGATACT
GTTTTTAGAGTTACTGCTACTGGTGATGGTTTCACTTTGAGAGAAGTTCCAGTTGATCCACCATTGACTA
AGGTTTTCCCAGATGATGAATCCGATGATGAATCCGATGCTGGTGAAGATGGTGATCCAGATTCTAGAAC
TTTCGTTGCTTATGGTGATGATGGTGATTTGGCTGGTTTCGTTGTTGTTTCTTATTCTGGTTGGAACAGA
AGATTGACTGTTGAAGATATTGAAGTTGCTCCAGAACATAGAGGTCATGGTGTTGGTAGAGCTTTGATGG
GTTTGGCTACTGAATTCGCCAGAGAAAGAGGTGCTGGTCATTTGTGGTTGGAAGTTACCAATGTTAATGC
TCCAGCTATTCATGCTTATAGAAGAATGGGTTTCACTTTGTGTGGTTTGGATACTGCTTTATACGATGGT
ACTGCTTCCGATGGTGAACAAGCTTTGTATATGTCTATGCCATGTCCATAATAACTCGAGTCAGTACTGA
CAATAAAAAGATTCTTGTTTTCAAGAACTTGTCATTTGTATAGTTTTTTTATATTGTAGTTGTTCTATTT
TAATCAAATGTTAGCGTGATTTATATTTTTTTTCGCCTCGACATCATCTGCCCAGATGCGAAGTTAAGTG
CGCAGAAAGTAATATCATGCGTCAATCGTATGTGAATGCTACAGACTCAATCAACGAAGTTTTTTTTTTT
TTTTTTTTTTTTTTCTTCTTCATAGACAATAACCTTATCAAAGTTTATAAAACTATATCGCAATAGAAAA
CAAACCCCCAATCAGCTTAACTTTTAGAGTCACTTACCCTACAAAGGTGTAAGCTTCCCTCAGATCAGGC
GGCACGCATCTGATATCTAACATCCATTGTAAAATTAGTGAAGATTAACACTCAGAGCCAGTTATTTTGA
ACACAGATGGCTTTTGGCTGCTCTTATCGTCTACGTTTCTTTTTTTTTTTTTTTTTTTTTTTTTTTTTTT
CCTAATTTTTTACGAGTTCACTAATTGGTTTCGGGGGCTCAATTTTCGAATGCGACATTCATAAACTTTG
ACCTTTTATGTGTTGATGCGGATAATTTTGACCTCAAAACTCGGAAAAATTGATGTATAGCGTATTCGAC
ATGGCTTTAAAAGTCGCAGAGTTCTACGATTTTCATTTGCACTGGCCCATCCGGTAAGCCTCGGGGCTCC
GGCATGTGAGGGTTCGACTCCCTCAGCAGAAAACAGGAGACGGAATTCCGTCTCGTTTTAGAGCTAGAAA
TAGCAAGTTAAAATAAGGCTAGTCCGTTATCAACTTGAAAAAGTGGCACCGAGTCGGTGCTTTTTTTCTC
GAGTTTTTTTATCGAGTGTTTAAGGATAATGATAACTGAAGAGAAGAATTAGTTTTGCCGCCACCGCGTG
AAGTTCCTATACTTTCTAGAGAATAGGAACTTCCCGCCGATCAAAATGTCTAGAGAAGATCCTATTAAGG
CTGAAAAAGATTTTTCTGAAACTCTTGAAGAGCAGATCCCTCTCATTGAGAAGACTTCTGATTACAAACA
AGCTATCGAGAAGTACTTGGTGTTGGAAAAGCAAATCCGTCAATCTTCAGATTTGGCTCTGAGTAAGAAG
ATCTTAAGCAAAATTGTTGATACGCTAGTCCATAATGATGATTGGGACTACTTGGATGAATTAATCACGC
CTTTGTCAAAGAAACATGGCCAACTCAAGAGCTCCATTCAACTGATGATTCAAGAGATCATCAAGAGCCT
CGAAACGTTAGATAACGACAAGCCTGTGCAATTAGAGAAGAAGATGAAGATTATTGAAACTATTCGTACG
GTGACTGATAAGAAGATCTTTGTGGAGGTTGAGAGGGCGGTCGTTTCCAAGATGTTGGCTGAAATATACT
TGGAGAAGAAGAATGACTTGGATAAGGCCGCAGATATCTTATGTGACTTGCAGGTCGAGACATACTCGTT
GATGCCTTTTGAAGAGAAAATTGAGTACATTCTCGAGCAAATTAGGTTGACATTGCAAAAAAAAGACTTT
GCACAAGCAAAGATTTTGAGCAGAAAGATTCTCTTAAAAACGTTGAAAAATTTTGAAAGGGCCGACATAT
TTAAGGCAACGTACTTGAAGTACTTACTAGAGATCAACAAACATGAGAATGACTACATCATGGTTGTCAA
CAACTCACTTCTCTTGATAGAGATCCCACTAGTCAAGGAATCTTCAGAATACAAGGACTTGCTTGTGTCC
ATCATCTACTACATCATTCTATCGCCATTCGATAACCTTCAATCCGATTTGATTCATAAAATCAAGCTCA
ACACTGCTTTTTCTAAGAATGTGGATTCTAAGGTGTTCAAGCTTTTGGAAATTTTCACAACAAATGAGCT
CATTCACTCTGAAAATATCGAAATGGAATATCGTGAAAACTATCTTAATAAGTCACCTGTTTTTGCTGAT
AACGAGACGAACAACACAAACTTACAGAACAGAATTATTGAGCACAATTTGCGTGTAATCAACATGTACT
ATCTGTTTATCAAGTTAGATCGGTTGGCTCATTTGTTACAAGTCAGTTCACAAGATGCGGAGGCACATGT
CAGTGGTATGGTAAACAAAGGTATGATCACCGCGAAAATCAACCGTCCCCAGGGTATTATCAAGTTCGAC
AACTTGAAACATGGTACTAGTGCCGGCGCTGCTCAGATTACCAGTAATAGTGAGAACATCAATGATTTGT
TGAACAACTGGATATCTGACGTTGACAAGCTATTGGAAGAGGTCGACAGCATTGGTCACTTGATTAACAA
GGAGGAAATGATGTATGGTATTAAGCAAAACCTGTGATATACATAATGAATAGCTCAAATCTTAACAGAA
TTTCTTGACCCTTTACTTACACAATAATAGCAAAAATGAAAGCACCCAAAGAGGCAAATCCTGAAAGTGT
GCTCATCTGATTCGCGTCGTTACGTTTGCTGGGTTTAAACTCCTCGCTCACTGACTCGCTGCGCTCGGTC
GTTCGGCTGCGGCGAGCGGTATCAGCTCACTCAAAGGCGGTAATACGGTTATCCACAGAATCAGGGGATA
ACGCAGGAAAGAACATGTGAGCAAAAGGCCAGCAAAAGGCCAGGAACCGTAAAAAGGCCGCGTTGCTGGC
GTTTTTCCATAGGCTCCGCCCCCCTGACGAGCATCACAAAAATCGACGCTCAAGTCAGAGGTGGCGAAAC
CCGACAGGACTATAAAGATACCAGGCGTTTCCCCCTGGAAGCTCCCTCGTGCGCTCTCCTGTTCCGACCC
TGCCGCTTACCGGATACCTGTCCGCCTTTCTCCCTTCGGGAAGCGTGGCGCTTTCTCATAGCTCACGCTG
TAGGTATCTCAGTTCGGTGTAGGTCGTTCGCTCCAAGCTGGGCTGTGTGCACGAACCCCCCGTTCAGCCC
GACCGCTGCGCCTTATCCGGTAACTATCGTCTTGAGTCCAACCCGGTAAGACACGACTTATCGCCACTGG
CAGCAGCCACTGGTAACAGGATTAGCAGAGCGAGGTATGTAGGCGGTGCTACAGAGTTCTTGAAGTGGTG
GCCTAACTACGGCTACACTAGAAGAACAGTATTTGGTATCTGCGCTCTGCTGAAGCCAGTTACCTTCGGA
AAAAGAGTTGGTAGCTCTTGATCCGGCAAACAAACCACCGCTGGTAGCGGTGGTTTTTTTGTTTGCAAGC
AGCAGATTACGCGCAGAAAAAAAGGATCTCAAGAAGATCCTTTGATCTTTTCTACGGGGTCTGACGCTCA
GTGGAACGA
